Addgene plasmid #219131: SFFV-WDHD1-Brd 169
Purpose: Transcription factor WDHD1 with a specific barcode assigned.
Depositing lab: Filipe Pereira. Depositing organization: Center for Neuroscience and Cell Biology, University of Coimbra. Publication: A combinatorial transcription factor screening platform for immune cell reprogramming. Kurochkin I, Altman AR, Caiado I, Pertiga-Cabral D, Halitzki E, Minaeva M, Zimmermannova O, Henriques-Oliveira L, Klein D, Nair M, Oliveira D, Cajal LR, Knittel R, Feick C, Ringner M, Martin M, Cirovic B, Pires CF, Rosa FF, Sitnicka E, Theis FJ, Pereira CF. Cell Syst. 2026 Jan 21;17(1):101457. doi: 10.1016/j.cels.2025.101457. Epub 2026 Jan 14. PubMed 41539305.
Backbone
  Vector backbone: SFFV-MCS
  Backbone size w/o insert (bp): 6638
  Vector type: Lentiviral
Growth in bacteria
  Bacterial resistance: Ampicillin, 100 μg/mL
  Growth temperature: 37°C
  Growth strain: NEB Stable
  Copy number: High Copy
Gene/Insert
  Gene/Insert name: WDHD1
  Species: H. sapiens (human)
  Insert size (bp): 3021
  Entrez Gene: WDHD1 (a.k.a. AND-1, AND1, CHTF4, CTF4)
  Promoter: The spleen focus-forming virus (SFFV) promoter
  Cloning method: Restriction Enzyme; 5′ cloning site Bsp119I (not destroyed); 3′ cloning site BstHI (not destroyed)
Terms and licenses: Academic/Nonprofit Terms; Industry Terms: Not Available to Industry
Depositor comments: Barcode sequence cloned into XbaI restriction site. Design of plasmid is as follows: SFFV-[TF sequence]-WPRE-[Barcode sequence].
How to cite: SFFV-WDHD1-Brd 169 was a gift from Filipe Pereira (Addgene plasmid # 219131 ; http://n2t.net/addgene:219131 ; RRID:Addgene_219131)
