[The description below was written by a language model from this plasmid's Addgene catalogue record and pLannotate feature annotations shown in this document.]
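Description:
SFFV-WDHD1-Brd 169 is a lentiviral transfer plasmid built on the SFFV-MCS backbone for expressing human WDHD1 (also known as AND-1 or CTF4) in mammalian cells. It is propagated in E. coli through a high-copy ColE1/pUC-type origin with ampicillin selection (AmpR), and the backbone also carries an f1 origin and pBluescript-derived remnants such as lac promoter/operator elements, lacZα and lacI fragments, and T7 and T3 promoters. No mammalian selection marker or fluorescent reporter is annotated.

The viral portion has a third-generation, self-inactivating layout. An RSV promoter fused to a truncated HIV-1 5' LTR drives genomic RNA production in packaging cells. It is followed by the Ψ packaging signal with a partial gag sequence, the RRE for Rev-dependent nuclear export, and the cPPT/CTS. Downstream, the spleen focus-forming virus (SFFV) promoter drives the roughly 3 kb WDHD1 coding sequence, which was inserted by restriction cloning between flanking multiple cloning site remnants. A WPRE after the insert enhances transcript stability and expression. The short woodchuck hepatitis virus S fragment annotated just upstream of it is most likely part of the same woodchuck-derived sequence. The cassette ends in a ΔU3 3' LTR, followed by an SV40 poly(A) signal and SV40 origin sequence.

According to the depositor, a construct-specific barcode was cloned into an XbaI site after the WPRE, giving the order SFFV–transcription factor–WPRE–barcode. The barcode is not annotated in the feature table. The plasmid belongs to a barcoded factor library made for a combinatorial screening platform for immune cell reprogramming, where the barcode presumably identifies which factors were delivered to each cell.
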