Features (pLannotate 1.2.2; 29 found; start..end, strand, type, name):
     94..112     -  promoter       T7 promoter: promoter for bacteriophage T7 RNA polymerase
    120..275     +  CDS            lacZα (fragment): LacZα fragment of β-galactosidase; lacZ fragment
    280..708     +  rep_origin     f1 ori (sequence partly withheld): f1 bacteriophage origin of replication; arrow indicates direction of (+) strand synthesis
    761..865     +  promoter       AmpR promoter: bla
    866..1726    +  CDS            AmpR: β-lactamase; bla; confers resistance to ampicillin, carbenicillin, and related antibiotics
   1897..2485    +  rep_origin     ori: high-copy-number ColE1/pMB1/pBR322/pUC origin of replication
   2668..2760    +  CDS            lacI (fragment): lac repressor; lacI; The lac repressor binds to the lac operator to inhibit transcription in E. coli. This inhibition can be relieved by adding lactose or isopropyl-β-D-thiogalactopyranoside (IPTG).
   2773..2794    +  protein_bind   CAP binding site: CAP binding activates transcription in the presence of cAMP. E. coli catabolite activator protein
   2809..2839    +  promoter       lac promoter: promoter for the E. coli lac operon
   2847..2863    +  protein_bind   lac operator: The lac repressor binds to the lac operator to inhibit transcription in E. coli. This inhibition can be relieved by adding lactose or isopropyl-β-D-thiogalactopyranoside (IPTG). lac repressor encoded by lacI
   2908..2926    +  promoter       T3 promoter: promoter for bacteriophage T3 RNA polymerase
   2954..3180    +  promoter       RSV promoter: Rous sarcoma virus enhancer/promoter
   3181..3361    +  LTR            5' LTR (truncated): truncated 5' long terminal repeat (LTR) from HIV-1
   3408..3533    +  misc_feature   HIV-1 Ψ: packaging signal of human immunodeficiency virus type 1
   3517..3880    +  CDS            HIV-1 gag (fragment): gag protein from human immunodeficiency virus 1; gag
   4026..4259    +  misc_feature   RRE: The Rev response element (RRE) of HIV-1 allows for Rev-dependent mRNA export from the nucleus to the cytoplasm.
   4636..4736    +  CDS            Rev (fragment): human immunodeficiency virus 1 (HIV-1) Rev protein; rev; enhances nuclear export of unspliced and incompletely spliced viral mRNAs
   4755..4872    +  misc_feature   cPPT/CTS: central polypurine tract and central termination sequence of HIV-1
   4906..5307    +  promoter       SFFV promoter: spleen focus-forming virus long terminal repeat (LTR) promoter
   5317..5340    +  misc_feature   MCS (fragment): pBluescript multiple cloning site
   5365..8382    +  CDS            WDHD1 (fragment): WDHD1_HUMAN - Also known as AND1. Experimental evidence at protein level: Swiss-Prot protein existence level 1. Acts as a replication initiation factor that brings together the MCM2-7 helicase and the DNA polymerase alpha/primase complex in order to initiate DNA replication. From Homo sapiens (Human).
   8393..8418    +  misc_feature   MCS (fragment): pBluescript multiple cloning site
   8418..8477    +  CDS            S (fragment): HBSAG_WHV6 - Experimental evidence at transcript level: Swiss-Prot protein existence level 2. The middle envelope protein plays an important role in the budding of the virion. It is involved in the induction of budding in a nucleocapsid independent way. In this process the majority of envelope proteins bud to form subviral lipoprotein particles of 22 nm of diameter that do not contain a nucleocapsid (By similarity). From Woodchuck hepatitis B virus (isolate w64/pWS23) (WHV).
   8609..9012    +  misc_feature   WPRE: woodchuck hepatitis virus posttranscriptional regulatory element
   9070..9129    +  CDS            nef (fragment): NEF_HV1Z2 - Experimental evidence at protein level: Swiss-Prot protein existence level 1. Extracellular Nef protein targets CD4(+) T-lymphocytes for apoptosis by interacting with CXCR4 surface receptors. From Human immunodeficiency virus type 1 group M subtype D (isolate Z2/CDC-Z34) (HIV-1).
   9131..9364    +  LTR            3' LTR (ΔU3): self-inactivating 3' long terminal repeat (LTR) from HIV-1
   9436..9557    +  polyA_signal   SV40 poly(A) signal: SV40 polyadenylation signal
   9576..9597    +  rep_origin     SV40 ori (fragment): SV40 origin of replication
   9597..73      +  rep_origin     SV40 ori (across the origin): SV40 origin of replication
>Addgene plasmid #219131 | SFFV-WDHD1-Brd 169 | addgene full sequence | sequence record 450680 | Addgene NGS Result
ATTTATGCAGAGGCCGAGGCCGCCTCGGCCTCTGAGCTATTCCAGAAGTAGTGAGGAGGCTTTTTTGGAG
GCCTAGGGACGTACCCAATTCGCCCTATAGTGAGTCGTATTACGCGCGCTCACTGGCCGTCGTTTTACAA
CGTCGTGACTGGGAAAACCCTGGCGTTACCCAACTTAATCGCCTTGCAGCACATCCCCCTTTCGCCAGCT
GGCGTAATAGCGAAGAGGCCCGCACCGATCGCCCTTCCCAACAGTTGCGCAGCCTGAATGGCGAATGGG
[124 nt withheld, positions 280-403]
C
[91 nt withheld, positions 405-495]
A
[49 nt withheld, positions 497-545]
CCTTTGACGTTGGAGTCCACGTTCTTT
[37 nt withheld, positions 573-609]
ACCCTATCTCGGTCTATTCTTTTGATTTATAAGGGATTTTGCCGATTTCGGCCTATTGGTTAAAAAATGA
GCTGATTTAACAAAAATTTAACGCGAATTTTAACAAAATATTAACGCTTACAATTTAGGTGGCACTTTTC
GGGGAAATGTGCGCGGAACCCCTATTTGTTTATTTTTCTAAATACATTCAAATATGTATCCGCTCATGAG
ACAATAACCCTGATAAATGCTTCAATAATATTGAAAAAGGAAGAGTATGAGTATTCAACATTTCCGTGTC
GCCCTTATTCCCTTTTTTGCGGCATTTTGCCTTCCTGTTTTTGCTCACCCAGAAACGCTGGTGAAAGTAA
AAGATGCTGAAGATCAGTTGGGTGCACGAGTGGGTTACATCGAACTGGATCTCAACAGCGGTAAGATCCT
TGAGAGTTTTCGCCCCGAAGAACGTTTTCCAATGATGAGCACTTTTAAAGTTCTGCTATGTGGCGCGGTA
TTATCCCGTATTGACGCCGGGCAAGAGCAACTCGGTCGCCGCATACACTATTCTCAGAATGACTTGGTTG
AGTACTCACCAGTCACAGAAAAGCATCTTACGGATGGCATGACAGTAAGAGAATTATGCAGTGCTGCCAT
AACCATGAGTGATAACACTGCGGCCAACTTACTTCTGACAACGATCGGAGGACCGAAGGAGCTAACCGCT
TTTTTGCACAACATGGGGGATCATGTAACTCGCCTTGATCGTTGGGAACCGGAGCTGAATGAAGCCATAC
CAAACGACGAGCGTGACACCACGATGCCTGTAGCAATGGCAACAACGTTGCGCAAACTATTAACTGGCGA
ACTACTTACTCTAGCTTCCCGGCAACAATTAATAGACTGGATGGAGGCGGATAAAGTTGCAGGACCACTT
CTGCGCTCGGCCCTTCCGGCTGGCTGGTTTATTGCTGATAAATCTGGAGCCGGTGAGCGTGGGTCTCGCG
GTATCATTGCAGCACTGGGGCCAGATGGTAAGCCCTCCCGTATCGTAGTTATCTACACGACGGGGAGTCA
GGCAACTATGGATGAACGAAATAGACAGATCGCTGAGATAGGTGCCTCACTGATTAAGCATTGGTAACTG
TCAGACCAAGTTTACTCATATATACTTTAGATTGATTTAAAACTTCATTTTTAATTTAAAAGGATCTAGG
TGAAGATCCTTTTTGATAATCTCATGACCAAAATCCCTTAACGTGAGTTTTCGTTCCACTGAGCGTCAGA
CCCCGTAGAAAAGATCAAAGGATCTTCTTGAGATCCTTTTTTTCTGCGCGTAATCTGCTGCTTGCAAACA
AAAAAACCACCGCTACCAGCGGTGGTTTGTTTGCCGGATCAAGAGCTACCAACTCTTTTTCCGAAGGTAA
CTGGCTTCAGCAGAGCGCAGATACCAAATACTGTTCTTCTAGTGTAGCCGTAGTTAGGCCACCACTTCAA
GAACTCTGTAGCACCGCCTACATACCTCGCTCTGCTAATCCTGTTACCAGTGGCTGCTGCCAGTGGCGAT
AAGTCGTGTCTTACCGGGTTGGACTCAAGACGATAGTTACCGGATAAGGCGCAGCGGTCGGGCTGAACGG
GGGGTTCGTGCACACAGCCCAGCTTGGAGCGAACGACCTACACCGAACTGAGATACCTACAGCGTGAGCT
ATGAGAAAGCGCCACGCTTCCCGAATGGAGAAAGGCGGACAGGTATCCGGTAAGCGGCAGGGTCGGAACA
GGAGAGCGCACGAGGGAGCTTCCAGGGGGAAACGCCTGGTATCTTTATAGTCCTGTCGGGTTTCGCCACC
TCTGACTTGAGCGTCGATTTTTGTGATGCTCGTCAGGGGGGCGGAGCCTATGGAAAAACGCCAGCAACGC
GGCCTTTTTACGGTTCCTGGCCTTTTGCTGGCCTTTTGCTCACATGTTCTTTCCTGCGTTATCCCCTGAT
TCTGTGGATAACCGTATTACCGCCTTTGAGTGAGCTGATACCGCTCGCCGCAGCCGAACGACCGAGCGCA
GCGAGTCAGTGAGCGAGGAAGCGGAAGAGCGCCCAATACGCAAACCGCCTCTCCCCGCGCGTTGGCCGAT
TCATTAATGCAGCTGGCACGACAGGTTTCCCGACTGGAAAGCGGGCAGTGAGCGCAACGCAATTAATGTG
AGTTAGCTCACTCATTAGGCACCCCAGGCTTTACACTTTATGCTTCCGGCTCGTATGTTGTGTGGAATTG
TGAGCGGATAACAATTTCACACAGGAAACAGCTATGACCATGATTACGCCAAGCGCGCAATTAACCCTCA
CTAAAGGGAACAAAAGCTGGAGCTGCAAGCTTAATGTAGTCTTATGCAATACTCTTGTAGTCTTGCAACA
TGGTAACGATGAGTTAGCAACATGCCTTACAAGGAGAGAAAAAGCACCGTGCATGCCGATTGGTGGAAGT
AAGGTGGTACGATCGTGCCTTATTAGGAAGGCAACAGACGGGTCTGACATGGATTGGACGAACCACTGAA
TTGCCGCATTGCAGAGATATTGTATTTAAGTGCCTAGCTCGATACATAAACGGGTCTCTCTGGTTAGACC
AGATCTGAGCCTGGGAGCTCTCTGGCTAACTAGGGAACCCACTGCTTAAGCCTCAATAAAGCTTGCCTTG
AGTGCTTCAAGTAGTGTGTGCCCGTCTGTTGTGTGACTCTGGTAACTAGAGATCCCTCAGACCCTTTTAG
TCAGTGTGGAAAATCTCTAGCAGTGGCGCCCGAACAGGGACTTGAAAGCGAAAGGGAAACCAGAGGAGCT
CTCTCGACGCAGGACTCGGCTTGCTGAAGCGCGCACGGCAAGAGGCGAGGGGCGGCGACTGGTGAGTACG
CCAAAAATTTTGACTAGCGGAGGCTAGAAGGAGAGAGATGGGTGCGAGAGCGTCAGTATTAAGCGGGGGA
GAATTAGATCGCGATGGGAAAAAATTCGGTTAAGGCCAGGGGGAAAGAAAAAATATAAATTAAAACATAT
AGTATGGGCAAGCAGGGAGCTAGAACGATTCGCAGTTAATCCTGGCCTGTTAGAAACATCAGAAGGCTGT
AGACAAATACTGGGACAGCTACAACCATCCCTTCAGACAGGATCAGAAGAACTTAGATCATTATATAATA
CAGTAGCAACCCTCTATTGTGTGCATCAAAGGATAGAGATAAAAGACACCAAGGAAGCTTTAGACAAGAT
AGAGGAAGAGCAAAACAAAAGTAAGACCACCGCACAGCAAGCGGCCGCTGATCTTCAGACCTGGAGGAGG
AGATATGAGGGACAATTGGAGAAGTGAATTATATAAATATAAAGTAGTAAAAATTGAACCATTAGGAGTA
GCACCCACCAAGGCAAAGAGAAGAGTGGTGCAGAGAGAAAAAAGAGCAGTGGGAATAGGAGCTTTGTTCC
TTGGGTTCTTGGGAGCAGCAGGAAGCACTATGGGCGCAGCGTCAATGACGCTGACGGTACAGGCCAGACA
ATTATTGTCTGGTATAGTGCAGCAGCAGAACAATTTGCTGAGGGCTATTGAGGCGCAACAGCATCTGTTG
CAACTCACAGTCTGGGGCATCAAGCAGCTCCAGGCAAGAATCCTGGCTGTGGAAAGATACCTAAAGGATC
AACAGCTCCTGGGGATTTGGGGTTGCTCTGGAAAACTCATTTGCACCACTGCTGTGCCTTGGAATGCTAG
TTGGAGTAATAAATCTCTGGAACAGATTTGGAATCACACGACCTGGATGGAGTGGGACAGAGAAATTAAC
AATTACACAAGCTTAATACACTCCTTAATTGAAGAATCGCAAAACCAGCAAGAAAAGAATGAACAAGAAT
TATTGGAATTAGATAAATGGGCAAGTTTGTGGAATTGGTTTAACATAACAAATTGGCTGTGGTATATAAA
ATTATTCATAATGATAGTAGGAGGCTTGGTAGGTTTAAGAATAGTTTTTGCTGTACTTTCTATAGTGAAT
AGAGTTAGGCAGGGATATTCACCATTATCGTTTCAGACCCACCTCCCAACCCCGAGGGGACCCGACAGGC
CCGAAGGAATAGAAGAAGAAGGTGGAGAGAGAGACAGAGACAGATCCATTCGATTAGTGAACGGATCTCG
ACGGTATCGGTTAACTTTTAAAAGAAAAGGGGGGATTGGGGGGTACAGTGCAGGGGAAAGAATAGTAGAC
ATAATAGCAACAGACATACAAACTAAAGAATTACAAAAACAAATTACAAAAATTCAAAATTTTATCGATC
ACGAGACTAGCCTCGAGCTGGCTGCAGTAACGCCATTTTGCAAGGCATGGAAAAATACCAAACCAAGAAT
AGAGAAGTTCAGATCAAGGGCGGGTACATGAAAATAGCTAACGTTGGGCCAAACAGGATATCTGCGGTGA
GCAGTTTCGGCCCCGGCCCGGGGCCAAGAACAGATGGTCACCGCAGTTTCGGCCCCGGCCCGAGGCCAAG
AACAGATGGTCCCCAGATATGGCCCAACCCTCAGCAGTTTCTTAAGACCCATCAGATGTTTCCAGGCTCC
CCCAAGGACCTGAAATGACCCTGCGCCTTATTTGAATTAACCAATCAGCCTGCTTCTCGCTTCTGTTCGC
GCGCTTCTGCTTCCCGAGCTCTATAAAAGAGCTCACAACCCCTCACTCGGCGCGCCAGTCCTCCGACAGA
CTGAGTCGGCCGGTCGAATCAAGCTTATCGATACCGTCGACGGATCCGCTAGCCCGCGGTTCGAAATGGA
TAGCAGCCAACAGAAAACATTTCGAGGACATGATGCCCCTGTTTTAAGTCTTTCCTTTGATCCTAAGGAC
ATCTTTCTGGCATCAGCTAGTTGTGATGGATCTGTCAGAGTGTGGCAAATTTCAGATCAGACATGTGCTA
TTAGTTGGCCACTGCTACAAAAATGCAACGATGTGATAAATGCAAAATCAATCTGCAGACTTGCTTGGCA
GCCAAAAAGTGGGAAGTTACTGGCAATTCCTGTGGAAAAATCTGTTAAGCTATATAGAAGAGAATCTTGG
AGTCATCAATTTGATCTTTCAGATAATTTCATCTCTCAGACCCTCAATATAGTAACCTGGTCTCCCTGTG
GGCAATATTTAGCTGCAGGTAGTATTAATGGTCTAATCATAGTTTGGAATGTGGAAACCAAAGACTGCAT
GGAAAGGGTGAAACATGAGAAAGGTTATGCAATTTGTGGTCTGGCATGGCATCCTACTTGTGGTCGAATA
TCGTATACTGATGCGGAAGGAAATCTAGGGCTTCTAGAGAATGTTTGTGACCCCAGTGGAAAGACATCAA
GCAGTAAGGTATCTAGCAGAGTGGAAAAGGATTATAATGATCTTTTTGATGGAGATGATATGAGTAATGC
TGGTGATTTTCTAAATGACAATGCAGTTGAGATCCCTTCTTTTTCAAAAGGGATTATAAATGATGATGAG
GATGATGAAGACCTCATGATGGCTTCAGGTCGTCCTAGACAGCGAAGTCACATCCTAGAAGATGATGAAA
ACTCAGTTGATATTTCAATGCTAAAAACTGGTTCTAGTCTTCTCAAAGAGGAGGAGGAAGATGGTCAAGA
AGGCAGCATTCACAATCTACCACTTGTAACATCCCAAAGGCCATTTTATGATGGACCCATGCCAACTCCC
CGGCAAAAGCCATTTCAGTCAGGTTCTACACCGTTGCATCTCACTCACAGATTCATGGTGTGGAACTCTA
TTGGAATTATTCGCTGCTATAATGATGAGCAAGACAATGCCATAGATGTGGAGTTCCATGATACCTCCAT
ACACCATGCAACACACTTATCAAACACTTTGAATTATACAATAGCAGATCTTTCCCACGAAGCTATTTTG
TTGGCATGTGAAAGCACTGATGAACTAGCAAGCAAGCTTCACTGCCTGCACTTTAGTTCTTGGGATTCAA
GCAAAGAGTGGATAATAGACTTGCCTCAGAATGAGGATATTGAAGCCATATGTCTCGGTCAAGGATGGGC
TGCTGCCGCTACTAGTGCCCTGCTTCTTCGATTGTTTACTATTGGAGGGGTTCAAAAAGAGGTATTCAGC
CTTGCTGGACCTGTGGTGTCAATGGCAGGACATGGAGAACAGCTTTTCATTGTTTATCACAGAGGTACAG
GATTTGATGGGGATCAGTGCCTTGGAGTTCAACTGCTAGAGCTGGGGAAAAAGAAAAAACAAATTTTGCA
TGGTGACCCTCTTCCTCTTACAAGGAAATCCTACCTTGCATGGATTGGGTTTTCAGCTGAAGGTACCCCT
TGTTACGTGGATTCAGAAGGAATTGTTCGAATGCTTAACAGAGGACTTGGTAATACGTGGACTCCTATAT
GTAATACAAGAGAGCACTGCAAAGGAAAATCTGATCACTACTGGGTGGTTGGTATCCATGAAAATCCCCA
GCAACTAAGGTGCATTCCTTGTAAAGGTTCTCGGTTTCCCCCAACCCTTCCACGCCCTGCTGTTGCTATA
TTATCCTTTAAGCTTCCTTACTGTCAGATTGCAACAGAGAAAGGACAAATGGAGGAGCAATTTTGGCGTT
CAGTTATATTTCACAACCACCTTGATTATTTAGCTAAAAATGGTTATGAATATGAAGAGAGCACTAAAAA
TCAAGCAACAAAAGAGCAACAGGAACTTTTAATGAAAATGCTTGCGCTTTCTTGTAAACTGGAGCGAGAA
TTCCGTTGTGTGGAACTTGCTGATCTAATGACTCAAAATGCTGTGAATTTAGCCATTAAATATGCTTCTC
GCTCTCGGAAATTAATACTGGCTCAAAAACTAAGTGAACTGGCTGTAGAGAAGGCAGCCGAATTGACAGC
AACCCAGGTGGAAGAGGAAGAAGAAGAAGAAGATTTCAGAAAAAAGCTGAATGCTGGTTACAGCAATACT
GCTACAGAGTGGAGCCAACCAAGGTTCAGAAATCAAGTTGAAGAAGATGCTGAGGACAGTGGAGAAGCTG
ATGATGAAGAAAAACCAGAAATACATAAGCCTGGACAGAACTCGTTTTCCAAAAGTACAAATTCCTCTGA
TGTTTCAGCTAAGTCAGGTGCAGTTACCTTTAGCAGCCAAGGACGAGTAAATCCCTTTAAGGTATCAGCC
AGTTCCAAAGAACCAGCCATGTCAATGAATTCAGCACGTTCAACTAATATTTTAGACAATATGGGCAAAT
CATCCAAGAAATCCACTGCACTTAGTCGAACTACAAATAATGAAAAGTCTCCCATTATAAAGCCTCTGAT
TCCAAAGCCGAAGCCTAAGCAGGCATCTGCAGCATCCTATTTCCAGAAAAGAAATTCTCAAACTAATAAA
ACTGAGGAAGTGAAAGAAGAAAATCTTAAAAATGTATTATCTGAAACCCCAGCTATATGTCCTCCTCAAA
ACACTGAAAACCAAAGGCCAAAGACCGGGTTCCAGATGTGGTTAGAAGAAAATAGAAGTAATATTTTGTC
TGACAATCCTGACTTTTCAGATGAAGCAGACATAATAAAAGAAGGAATGATTCGATTTAGAGTATTGTCA
ACTGAAGAAAGAAAGGTGTGGGCTAACAAAGCCAAAGGAGAAACGGCAAGTGAAGGAACTGAAGCAAAGA
AGCGAAAACGTGTGGTTGATGAAAGTGATGAAACAGAAAACCAGGAAGAAAAAGCAAAAGAGAACCTGAA
TTTGTCTAAAAAGCAGAAACCTTTAGATTTTTCTACAAATCAGAAACTATCAGCTTTTGCATTTAAGCAG
GAGTAGACCGGTCGGATCCCCCGGGCTGCAGGAATTCGAGCATCTTACCGCCATTTATTCCCATATTTGT
TCTGTTTTTCTTGATTTGGGTATACATTTAAATGTTAATAAAACAAAATGGTGGGGCAATCATTTACATT
TTTAGGGATATGTAATTACTAGTTCAGGTGTATTGCCACAAGACAAACATGTTAAGAAACTTTCCCGTTA
TTTACGCTCTGTTCCTGTTAATCAACCTCTGGATTACAAAATTTGTGAAAGATTGACTGATATTCTTAAC
TATGTTGCTCCTTTTACGCTGTGTGGATATGCTGCTTTAATGCCTCTGTATCATGCTATTGCTTCCCGTA
CGGCTTTCGTTTTCTCCTCCTTGTATAAATCCTGGTTGCTGTCTCTTTATGAGGAGTTGTGGCCCGTTGT
CCGTCAACGTGGCGTGGTGTGCTCTGTGTTTGCTGACGCAACCCCCACTGGCTGGGGCATTGCCACCACC
TGTCAACTCCTTTCTGGGACTTTCGCTTTCCCCCTCCCGATCGCCACGGCAGAACTCATCGCCGCCTGCC
TTGCCCGCTGCTGGACAGGGGCTAGGTTGCTGGGCACTGATAATTCCGTGGTGTTGTCGGGGAAGCTGAC
GTCCTTTGCAATTCGATATCAAGCTGTACCTTCTAGATGTACAGGGGAGTTAGCGCTTCTAGACCAATGA
CTTACAAGGCAGCTGTAGATCTTAGCCACTTTTTAAAAGAAAAGGGGGGACTGGAAGGGCTAATTCACTC
CCAACGAAGACAAGATCTGCTTTTTGCTTGTACTGGGTCTCTCTGGTTAGACCAGATCTGAGCCTGGGAG
CTCTCTGGCTAACTAGGGAACCCACTGCTTAAGCCTCAATAAAGCTTGCCTTGAGTGCTTCAAGTAGTGT
GTGCCCGTCTGTTGTGTGACTCTGGTAACTAGAGATCCCTCAGACCCTTTTAGTCAGTGTGGAAAATCTC
TAGCAGTAGTAGTTCATGTCATCTTATTATTCAGTATTTATAACTTGCAAAGAAATGAATATCAGAGAGT
GAGAGGAACTTGTTTATTGCAGCTTATAATGGTTACAAATAAAGCAATAGCATCACAAATTTCACAAATA
AAGCATTTTTTTCACTGCATTCTAGTTGTGGTTTGTCCAAACTCATCAATGTATCTTATCATGTCTGGCT
CTAGCTATCCCGCCCCTAACTCCGCCCATCCCGCCCCTAACTCCGCCCAGTTCCGCCCATTCTCCGCCCC
ATGGCTGACTAATTTTTTTT
