>Addgene plasmid #219131 | SFFV-WDHD1-Brd 169 | depositor partial sequence | sequence record 427873 | TF ORF
ATGGATAGCAGCCAACAGAAAACATTTCGAGGACATGATGCCCCTGTTTTAAGTCTTTCCTTTGATCCTA
AGGACATCTTTCTGGCATCAGCTAGTTGTGATGGATCTGTCAGAGTGTGGCAAATTTCAGATCAGACATG
TGCTATTAGTTGGCCACTGCTACAAAAATGCAACGATGTGATAAATGCAAAATCAATCTGCAGACTTGCT
TGGCAGCCAAAAAGTGGGAAGTTACTGGCAATTCCTGTGGAAAAATCTGTTAAGCTATATAGAAGAGAAT
CTTGGAGTCATCAATTTGATCTTTCAGATAATTTCATCTCTCAGACCCTCAATATAGTAACCTGGTCTCC
CTGTGGGCAATATTTAGCTGCAGGTAGTATTAATGGTCTAATCATAGTTTGGAATGTGGAAACCAAAGAC
TGCATGGAAAGGGTGAAACATGAGAAAGGTTATGCAATTTGTGGTCTGGCATGGCATCCTACTTGTGGTC
GAATATCGTATACTGATGCGGAAGGAAATCTAGGGCTTCTAGAGAATGTTTGTGACCCCAGTGGAAAGAC
ATCAAGCAGTAAGGTATCTAGCAGAGTGGAAAAGGATTATAATGATCTTTTTGATGGAGATGATATGAGT
AATGCTGGTGATTTTCTAAATGACAATGCAGTTGAGATCCCTTCTTTTTCAAAAGGGATTATAAATGATG
ATGAGGATGATGAAGACCTCATGATGGCTTCAGGTCGTCCTAGACAGCGAAGTCACATCCTAGAAGATGA
TGAAAACTCAGTTGATATTTCAATGCTAAAAACTGGTTCTAGTCTTCTCAAAGAGGAGGAGGAAGATGGT
CAAGAAGGCAGCATTCACAATCTACCACTTGTAACATCCCAAAGGCCATTTTATGATGGACCCATGCCAA
CTCCCCGGCAAAAGCCATTTCAGTCAGGTTCTACACCGTTGCATCTCACTCACAGATTCATGGTGTGGAA
CTCTATTGGAATTATTCGCTGCTATAATGATGAGCAAGACAATGCCATAGATGTGGAGTTCCATGATACC
TCCATACACCATGCAACACACTTATCAAACACTTTGAATTATACAATAGCAGATCTTTCCCACGAAGCTA
TTTTGTTGGCATGTGAAAGCACTGATGAACTAGCAAGCAAGCTTCACTGCCTGCACTTTAGTTCTTGGGA
TTCAAGCAAAGAGTGGATAATAGACTTGCCTCAGAATGAGGATATTGAAGCCATATGTCTCGGTCAAGGA
TGGGCTGCTGCCGCTACTAGTGCCCTGCTTCTTCGATTGTTTACTATTGGAGGGGTTCAAAAAGAGGTAT
TCAGCCTTGCTGGACCTGTGGTGTCAATGGCAGGACATGGAGAACAGCTTTTCATTGTTTATCACAGAGG
TACAGGATTTGATGGGGATCAGTGCCTTGGAGTTCAACTGCTAGAGCTGGGGAAAAAGAAAAAACAAATT
TTGCATGGTGACCCTCTTCCTCTTACAAGGAAATCCTACCTTGCATGGATTGGGTTTTCAGCTGAAGGTA
CCCCTTGTTACGTGGATTCAGAAGGAATTGTTCGAATGCTTAACAGAGGACTTGGTAATACGTGGACTCC
TATATGTAATACAAGAGAGCACTGCAAAGGAAAATCTGATCACTACTGGGTGGTTGGTATCCATGAAAAT
CCCCAGCAACTAAGGTGCATTCCTTGTAAAGGTTCTCGGTTTCCCCCAACCCTTCCACGCCCTGCTGTTG
CTATATTATCCTTTAAGCTTCCTTACTGTCAGATTGCAACAGAGAAAGGACAAATGGAGGAGCAATTTTG
GCGTTCAGTTATATTTCACAACCACCTTGATTATTTAGCTAAAAATGGTTATGAATATGAAGAGAGCACT
AAAAATCAAGCAACAAAAGAGCAACAGGAACTTTTAATGAAAATGCTTGCGCTTTCTTGTAAACTGGAGC
GAGAATTCCGTTGTGTGGAACTTGCTGATCTAATGACTCAAAATGCTGTGAATTTAGCCATTAAATATGC
TTCTCGCTCTCGGAAATTAATACTGGCTCAAAAACTAAGTGAACTGGCTGTAGAGAAGGCAGCCGAATTG
ACAGCAACCCAGGTGGAAGAGGAAGAAGAAGAAGAAGATTTCAGAAAAAAGCTGAATGCTGGTTACAGCA
ATACTGCTACAGAGTGGAGCCAACCAAGGTTCAGAAATCAAGTTGAAGAAGATGCTGAGGACAGTGGAGA
AGCTGATGATGAAGAAAAACCAGAAATACATAAGCCTGGACAGAACTCGTTTTCCAAAAGTACAAATTCC
TCTGATGTTTCAGCTAAGTCAGGTGCAGTTACCTTTAGCAGCCAAGGACGAGTAAATCCCTTTAAGGTAT
CAGCCAGTTCCAAAGAACCAGCCATGTCAATGAATTCAGCACGTTCAACTAATATTTTAGACAATATGGG
CAAATCATCCAAGAAATCCACTGCACTTAGTCGAACTACAAATAATGAAAAGTCTCCCATTATAAAGCCT
CTGATTCCAAAGCCGAAGCCTAAGCAGGCATCTGCAGCATCCTATTTCCAGAAAAGAAATTCTCAAACTA
ATAAAACTGAGGAAGTGAAAGAAGAAAATCTTAAAAATGTATTATCTGAAACCCCAGCTATATGTCCTCC
TCAAAACACTGAAAACCAAAGGCCAAAGACCGGGTTCCAGATGTGGTTAGAAGAAAATAGAAGTAATATT
TTGTCTGACAATCCTGACTTTTCAGATGAAGCAGACATAATAAAAGAAGGAATGATTCGATTTAGAGTAT
TGTCAACTGAAGAAAGAAAGGTGTGGGCTAACAAAGCCAAAGGAGAAACGGCAAGTGAAGGAACTGAAGC
AAAGAAGCGAAAACGTGTGGTTGATGAAAGTGATGAAACAGAAAACCAGGAAGAAAAAGCAAAAGAGAAC
CTGAATTTGTCTAAAAAGCAGAAACCTTTAGATTTTTCTACAAATCAGAAACTATCAGCTTTTGCATTTA
AGCAGGAGTAG
