>Addgene plasmid #219131 | SFFV-WDHD1-Brd 169 | depositor partial sequence | sequence record 427874 | Barcode sequence
TGTACAGGGGAGTTAGCGCT
